Addgene plasmid #205505: pDRF1-GW yoTagRFP657-T2A-mtq2
Purpose: Expression of yoTagRFP657-T2A-mtq2 in yeast
Depositing lab: Bas Teusink. Depositing organization: Vrije Universiteit Amsterdam. Publication: Side-by-Side Systematic Characterization of Novel FPs in Budding Yeast. Botman D, de Groot DH, Wehrens M, van Rossum K, Yska S, van der Kieft B, Albert V, Minghetti N, Goedhart J, Teusink B. ACS Synth Biol. 2026 Apr 1. doi: 10.1021/acssynbio.5c00676. PubMed 41919951.
Backbone
  Vector backbone: pDRF1-GW
  Vector type: Yeast Expression
Growth in bacteria
  Bacterial resistance: Ampicillin, 100 μg/mL
  Growth temperature: 37°C
  Growth strain: DH5alpha
  Copy number: High Copy
Gene/Insert
  Gene/Insert name: yoTagRFP657-T2A-mtq2
  Species: Synthetic
  Cloning method: Restriction Enzyme; 5′ cloning site unknown (unknown if destroyed); 3′ cloning site unknown (unknown if destroyed)
Terms and licenses: Academic/Nonprofit Terms; Industry Terms: Not Available to Industry
How to cite: pDRF1-GW yoTagRFP657-T2A-mtq2 was a gift from Bas Teusink (Addgene plasmid # 205505 ; http://n2t.net/addgene:205505 ; RRID:Addgene_205505)
