[The description below was written by a language model from this plasmid's Addgene catalogue record and pLannotate feature annotations shown in this document.]
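Description:
pDRF1-GW yoTagRFP657-T2A-mtq2 is an 8.4 kb yeast expression plasmid built on the pDRF1-GW backbone, an E. coli/Saccharomyces cerevisiae shuttle vector. In bacteria it is maintained through a high-copy ColE1/pUC-type origin and selected with ampicillin (AmpR, β-lactamase); an f1 origin and remnants of a lac promoter/operator and lacZα region are also present as backbone carry-over. In yeast it replicates episomally through the 2μ origin, which gives multicopy maintenance, and is selected by complementation of uracil auxotrophy with the URA3 marker under its own promoter. URA3 also allows counterselection with 5-FOA.

The synthetic insert sits between attB1 and attB2 Gateway recombination sites, although the catalogue lists restriction enzyme cloning with unknown sites. It consists of a TagRFP657 coding sequence (a far-red fluorescent protein derived from Entacmaea quadricolor; the "yo" prefix presumably denotes a yeast-optimised version) followed by mTurquoise2, a monomeric cyan fluorescent protein. The short gap between the two annotated reading frames corresponds to the T2A element named in the construct, though it is not annotated separately. A T2A peptide causes ribosomal skipping, so both proteins are made from one transcript as separate polypeptides in roughly equal amounts. Transcription ends at the ADH1 terminator downstream. The promoter driving the cassette is not annotated or stated. The region upstream of attB1 matches only fragments of predicted yeast open reading frames.

The arrangement lets mTurquoise2 serve as a co-expressed internal reference for normalising the TagRFP657 signal. This fits the associated publication's aim of comparing fluorescent proteins side by side in budding yeast.
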