Features (pLannotate 1.2.2; 25 found; start..end, strand, type, name):
      3..257     -  CDS            BRP1 (fragment): BRP1_YEAST - Protein predicted: Swiss-Prot protein existence level 4. From Saccharomyces cerevisiae (strain ATCC 204508 / S288c) (Baker's yeast).
    479..562     +  CDS            YG007_YEAST: Protein predicted: Swiss-Prot protein existence level 4. From Saccharomyces cerevisiae (strain ATCC 204508 / S288c) (Baker's yeast).
    799..823     +  protein_bind   attB1: mutant version of attB; recombination site for the Gateway® BP reaction BP Clonase™
    830..1528    +  CDS            TagRFP657: TagRFP657 is a basic (constitutively fluorescent) far red fluorescent protein published in 2010, derived from Entacmaea quadricolor. It has low acid sensitivity.
   1610..2329    +  CDS            mTurquoise2: enhanced monomeric variant of CFP (Goedhart et al., 2012) mammalian codon-optimized
   2339..2363    -  protein_bind   attB2: mutant version of attB; recombination site for the Gateway® BP reaction BP Clonase™
   2391..2417    +  misc_feature   MCS (fragment): pBluescript multiple cloning site
   2426..2444    -  promoter       T7 promoter: promoter for bacteriophage T7 RNA polymerase
   2445..2588    +  CDS            ADH1 (fragment): ADH1_YEAST - Also known as ADC1. Experimental evidence at protein level: Swiss-Prot protein existence level 1. This isozyme preferentially catalyzes the conversion of primary unbranched alcohols to their corresponding aldehydes. Also shows activity toward secondary alcohols. From Saccharomyces cerevisiae (strain ATCC 204508 / S288c) (Baker's yeast).
   2592..2779    +  terminator     ADH1 terminator: S. cerevisiae ADH1; transcription terminator for the S. cerevisiae alcohol dehydrogenase 1 (ADH1) gene
   2787..2944    +  CDS            lacZα (fragment): LacZα fragment of β-galactosidase; lacZ fragment
   2950..3001    -  misc_feature   bom (fragment): basis of mobility region from pBR322
   3006..3089    +  CDS            RAF1 (fragment): RAF_YEAST - Experimental evidence at transcript level: Swiss-Prot protein existence level 2. Antagonizes transcriptional repression of recombinase FLP by REP1-REP2. May play a role in plasmid partitioning. From Saccharomyces cerevisiae (strain ATCC 204508 / S288c) (Baker's yeast).
   3243..4589    -  rep_origin     2μ ori: yeast 2μ plasmid origin of replication
   4594..4610    -  promoter       tet promoter (fragment): E. coli promoter for tetracycline efflux protein gene
   4700..5503    -  CDS            URA3: orotidine-5'-phosphate decarboxylase, required for uracil biosynthesis; S. cerevisiae URA3; yeast auxotrophic marker, counterselectable with 5-fluoroorotic acid (5-FOA)
   5504..5719    -  promoter       URA3 promoter: S. cerevisiae URA3
   5830..5934    +  promoter       AmpR promoter: bla
   5935..6795    +  CDS            AmpR: β-lactamase; bla; confers resistance to ampicillin, carbenicillin, and related antibiotics
   6966..7554    +  rep_origin     ori: high-copy-number ColE1/pMB1/pBR322/pUC origin of replication
   7737..7829    +  CDS            lacI (fragment): lac repressor; lacI; The lac repressor binds to the lac operator to inhibit transcription in E. coli. This inhibition can be relieved by adding lactose or isopropyl-β-D-thiogalactopyranoside (IPTG).
   7842..7863    +  protein_bind   CAP binding site: CAP binding activates transcription in the presence of cAMP. E. coli catabolite activator protein
   7878..7908    +  promoter       lac promoter: promoter for the E. coli lac operon
   7916..7932    +  protein_bind   lac operator: The lac repressor binds to the lac operator to inhibit transcription in E. coli. This inhibition can be relieved by adding lactose or isopropyl-β-D-thiogalactopyranoside (IPTG). lac repressor encoded by lacI
   8013..8441    -  rep_origin     f1 ori (sequence partly withheld): f1 bacteriophage origin of replication; arrow indicates direction of (+) strand synthesis
>Addgene plasmid #205505 | pDRF1-GW yoTagRFP657-T2A-mtq2 | addgene full sequence | sequence record 407617 | Addgene NGS Result
CAAGCTTCCTGAAACGGAGAAACATAAACAGGCATTGCTGGGATCACCCATACATCACTCTGTTTTGCCT
GACCTTTTCCGGTAATTTGAAAACAAACCCGGTCTCGAAGCGGAGATCCGGCGATAATTACCGCAGAAAT
AAACCCATACACGAGACGTAGAACCAGCCGCACATGGCCGGAGAAACTCCTGCGAGAATTTCGTAAACTC
GCGCGCATTGCATCTGTATTTCCTAATGCGGCACTTCCAGGCCTCGATCGAGACCGTTTATCCATTGCTT
TTTTGTTGTCTTTTTCCCTCGTTCACAGAAAGTCTGAAGAAGCTATAGTAGAACTATGAGCTTTTTTTGT
TTCTGTTTTCCTTTTTTTTTTTTTACCTCTGTGGAAATTGTTACTCTCACACTCTTTAGTTCGTTTGTTT
GTTTTGTTTATTCCAATTATGACCGGTGACGAAACGTGGTCGATGGTGGGTACCGCTTATGCTCCCCTCC
ATTAGTTTCGATTATATAAAAAGGCCAAATATTGTATTATTTTCAAATGTCCTATCATTATCGTCTAACA
TCTAATTTCTCTTAAATTTTTTCTCTTTCTTTCCTATAACACCAATAGTGAAAATCTTTTTTTCTTCTAT
ATCTACAAAAACTTTTTTTTTCTATCAACCTCGTTGATAAATTTTTTCTTTAACAATCGTTAATAATTAA
TTAATTGGAAAATAACCATTTTTTCTCTCTTTTATACACACATTCAAAAGAAAGAAAAAAAATATACCCC
AGCCTCGACTAGTGAATTCGCGGCCATCACAAGTTTGTACAAAAAAGCAGGCTGCTAGCATGAGCGAATT
GATCACAGAAAATATGCACATGAAGTTGTATATGGAGGGAACCGTCAATAACCATCATGTCAAATGCACT
TCTGAAGGTGAGGGCAAACCTTACGAAGGGACCCAAACACAGAGAATTAAGGTAGTAGAAGGGGGTCCAC
TGCCATTTGCCTTTGACATCCTAGCAACATCCTTCATGTACGGTTCCCACACATTCATAAACCACACTCA
AGGAATACCAGACTTTTGGAAGCAGAGTTTTCCAGAAGGTTTTACGTGGGAAAGAGTTACTACTTACGAG
GACGGTGGTGTATTAACAGCCACACAAGATACATCATTACAAGATGGTTGTCTGATCTACAACGTTAAAA
TCAGAGGTGTTAACTTTCCTTCAAATGGGCCAGTTATGCAAAAGAAAACTTTAGGCTGGGAGGCCCATAC
TGAAATGCTTTACCCAGCAGATGGCGGCTTGGAAGGCAGGACGGCTTTGGCTTTAAAGCTAGTTGGTGGA
GGACATTTGATTTGTAATTTCAAAACAACTTACAGAAGCAAAAAGCCTGCTAAAAATCTTAAGATGCCAG
GAGTGTACTATGTCGATTACAGATTGGAACGTATTAAAGAGGCTGATAAGGAAACCTATGTGGAACAACA
TGAAGTGGCAGTCGCGAGATATTGTGATCTTCCTTCTAAACTAGGTCATAAACTCAATTCCGGAGAGGGC
AGAGGAAGTCTTCTAACATGCGGTGACGTGGAGGAGAATCCCGGCCCTGGGGATCCACCGGTCGCCACCA
TGGTGAGCAAGGGCGAGGAGCTGTTCACCGGGGTGGTGCCCATCCTGGTCGAGCTGGACGGCGACGTAAA
CGGCCACAAGTTCAGCGTGTCCGGCGAGGGCGAGGGCGATGCCACCTACGGCAAGCTGACCCTGAAGTTC
ATCTGCACCACCGGCAAGCTGCCCGTGCCCTGGCCCACCCTCGTGACCACCCTGTCCTGGGGCGTGCAGT
GCTTCGCCCGCTACCCCGACCACATGAAGCAGCACGACTTCTTCAAGTCCGCCATGCCCGAAGGCTACGT
CCAGGAGCGCACCATCTTCTTCAAGGACGACGGCAACTACAAGACCCGCGCCGAGGTGAAGTTCGAGGGC
GACACCCTGGTGAACCGCATCGAGCTGAAGGGCATCGACTTCAAGGAGGACGGCAACATCCTGGGGCACA
AGCTGGAGTACAACTACTTTAGCGACAACGTCTATATCACCGCCGACAAGCAGAAGAACGGCATCAAGGC
CAACTTCAAGATCCGCCACAACATCGAGGACGGCGGCGTGCAGCTCGCCGACCACTACCAGCAGAACACC
CCCATCGGCGACGGCCCCGTGCTGCTGCCCGACAACCACTACCTGAGCACCCAGTCCAAGCTGAGCAAAG
ACCCCAACGAGAAGCGCGATCACATGGTCCTGCTGGAGTTCGTGACCGCCGCCGGGATCACTCTCGGCAT
GGACGAGCTGTACAAGTAAAGCGGCCGCACCCAGCTTTCTTGTACAAAGTGGTGTAGTTAATTCATGATG
GCCGCTGCAGGTCGACCTCGAGGGGGGGCCCGGTACCCAATTCGCCCTATAGTGAGTCGTATTACGCGCG
GATCCAGCTTTGGACTTCTTCGCCAGAGGTTTGGTCAAGTCTCCAATCAAGGTTGTCGGCTTGTCTACCT
TGCCAGAAATTTACGAAAAGATGGAAAAGGGTCAAATCGTTGGTAGATACGTTGTTGACACTTCTAAATA
AGCGAATTTCTTATGATTTATGATTTTTATTATTAAATAAGTTATAAAAAAAATAAGTGTATACAAATTT
TAAAGTGACTCTTAGGTTTTAAAACGAAAATTCTTATTCTTGAGTAACTCTTTCCTGTAGGTCAGGTTGC
TTTCTCAGGTATAGCATGAGGTCGCTCTTATTGACCACACCTCTACCGGCATGCCAATTCACTGGCCGTC
GTTTTACAACGTCGTGACTGGGAAAACCCTGGCGTTACCCAACTTAATCGCCTTGCAGCACATCCCCCTT
TCGCCAGCTGGCGTAATAGCGAAGAGGCCCGCACCGATCGCCCTTCCCAACAGTTGCGCAGCCTGAATGG
CGAATGGCGCCTGATGCGGTATTTTCTCCTTACGCATCTGTGCGGTATTTCACACCGCATAATCGGATCG
TACTTGTTACCCATCATTGAATTTTGAACATCCGAACCTGGGAGTTTTCCCTGAAACAGATAGTATATTT
GAACCTGTATAATAATATATAGTCTAGCGCTTTACGGAAGACAATGTATGTATTTCGGTTCCTGGAGAAA
CTATTGCATCTATTGCATAGGTAATCTTGCACGTCGCATCCCCGGTTCATTTTCTGCGTTTCCATCTTGC
ACTTCAATAGCATATCTTTGTTAACGAAGCATCTGTGCTTCATTTTGTAGAACAAAAATGCAACGCGAGA
GCGCTAATTTTTCAAACAAAGAATCTGAGCTGCATTTTTACAGAACAGAAATGCAACGCGAAAGCGCTAT
TTTACCAACGAAGAATCTGTGCTTCATTTTTGTAAAACAAAAATGCAACGCGAGAGCGCTAATTTTTCAA
ACAAAGAATCTGAGCTGCATTTTTACAGAACAGAAATGCAACGCGAGAGCGCTATTTTACCAACAAAGAA
TCTATACTTCTTTTTTGTTCTACAAAAATGCATCCCGAGAGCGCTATTTTTCTAACAAAGCATCTTAGAT
TACTTTTTTTCTCCTTTGTGCGCTCTATAATGCAGTCTCTTGATAACTTTTTGCACTGTAGGTCCGTTAA
GGTTAGAAGAAGGCTACTTTGGTGTCTATTTTCTCTTCCATAAAAAAAGCCTGACTCCACTTCCCGCGTT
TACTGATTACTAGCGAAGCTGCGGGTGCATTTTTTCAAGATAAAGGCATCCCCGATTATATTCTATACCG
ATGTGGATTGCGCATACTTTGTGAACAGAAAGTGATAGCGTTGATGATTCTTCATTGGTCAGAAAATTAT
GAACGGTTTCTTCTATTTTGTCTCTATATACTACGTATAGGAAATGTTTACATTTTCGTATTGTTTTCGA
TTCACTCTATGAATAGTTCTTACTACAATTTTTTTGTCTAAAGAGTAATACTAGAGATAAACATAAAAAA
TGTAGAGGTCGAGTTTAGATGCAAGTTCAAGGAGCGAAAGGTGGATGGGTAGGTTATATAGGGATATAGC
ACAGAGATATATAGCAAAGAGATACTTTTGAGCAATGTTTGTGGAAGCGGTATTCGCAATATTTTAGTAG
CTCGTTACAGTCCGGTGCGTTTTTGGTTTTTTGAAAGTGCGTCTTCAGAGCGCTTTTGGTTTTCAAAAGC
GCTCTGAAGTTCCTATACTTTCTAGCTAGAGAATAGGAACTTCGGAATAGGAACTTCAAAGCGTTTCCGA
AAACGAGCGCTTCCGAAAATGCAACGCGAGCTGCGCACATACAGCTCACTGTTCACGTCGCACCTATATC
TGCGTGTTGCCTGTATATATATATACATGAGAAGAACGGCATAGTGCGTGTTTATGCTTAAATGCGTACT
TATATGCGTCTATTTATGTAGGATGAAAGGTAGTCTAGTACCTCCTGTGATATTATCCCATTCCATGCGG
GGTATCGTATGCTTCCTTCAGCACTACCCTTTAGCTGTTCTATATGCTGCCACTCCTCAATTGGATTAGT
CTCATCCTTCAATGCTATCATTTCCTTTGATATTGGATCGATCCGATGATAAGCTGTCAAACATGAGAAT
TGGGTAATAACTGATATAATTAAATTGAAGCTCTAATTTGTGAGTTTAGTATACATGCATTTACTTATAA
TACAGTTTTTTAGTTTTGCTGGCCGCATCTTCTCAAATATGCTTCCCAGCCTGCTTTTCTGTAACGTTCA
CCCTCTACCTTAGCATCCCTTCCCTTTGCAAATAGTCCTCTTCCAACAATAATAATGTCAGATCCTGTAG
AGACCACATCATCCACGGTTCTATACTGTTGACCCAATGCGTCTCCCTTGTCATCTAAACCCACACCGGG
TGTCATAATCAACCAATCGTAACCTTCATCTCTTCCACCCATGTCTCTTTGAGCAATAAAGCCGATAACA
AAATCTTTGTCGCTCTTCGCAATGTCAACAGTACCCTTAGTATATTCTCCAGTAGATAGGGAGCCCTTGC
ATGACAATTCTGCTAACATCAAAAGGCCTCTAGGTTCCTTTGTTACTTCTTCTGCCGCCTGCTTCAAACC
GCTAACAATACCTGGGCCCACCACACCGTGTGCATTCGTAATGTCTGCCCATTCTGCTATTCTGTATACA
CCCGCAGAGTACTGCAATTTGACTGTATTACCAATGTCAGCAAATTTTCTGTCTTCGAAGAGTAAAAAAT
TGTACTTGGCGGATAATGCCTTTAGCGGCTTAACTGTGCCCTCCATGGAAAAATCAGTCAAGATATCCAC
ATGTGTTTTTAGTAAACAAATTTTGGGACCTAATGCTTCAACTAACTCCAGTAATTCCTTGGTGGTACGA
ACATCCAATGAAGCACACAAGTTTGTTTGCTTTTCGTGCATGATATTAAATAGCTTGGCAGCAACAGGAC
TAGGATGAGTAGCAGCACGTTCCTTATATGTAGCTTTCGACATGATTTATCTTCGTTTCCTGCATGTTTT
TGTTCTGTGCAGTTGGGTTAAGAATACTGGGCAATTTCATGTTTCTTCAACACTACATATGCGTATATAT
ACCAATCTAAGTCTGTGCTCCTTCCTTCGTTCTTCCTTCTGTTCGGAGATTACCGAATCAAAAAAATTTC
AAGGAAACCGAAATCAAAAAAAAGAATAAAAAAAAAATGATGAATTGAAAAGCTAATTCTTGAAGACGAA
AGGGCCTCGTGATACGCCTATTTTTATAGGTTAATGTCATGATAATAATGGTTTCTTAGACGTCAGGTGG
CACTTTTCGGGGAAATGTGCGCGGAACCCCTATTTGTTTATTTTTCTAAATACATTCAAATATGTATCCG
CTCATGAGACAATAACCCTGATAAATGCTTCAATAATATTGAAAAAGGAAGAGTATGAGTATTCAACATT
TCCGTGTCGCCCTTATTCCCTTTTTTGCGGCATTTTGCCTTCCTGTTTTTGCTCACCCAGAAACGCTGGT
GAAAGTAAAAGATGCTGAAGATCAGTTGGGTGCACGAGTGGGTTACATCGAACTGGATCTCAACAGCGGT
AAGATCCTTGAGAGTTTTCGCCCCGAAGAACGTTTTCCAATGATGAGCACTTTTAAAGTTCTGCTATGTG
GCGCGGTATTATCCCGTATTGACGCCGGGCAAGAGCAACTCGGTCGCCGCATACACTATTCTCAGAATGA
CTTGGTTGAGTACTCACCAGTCACAGAAAAGCATCTTACGGATGGCATGACAGTAAGAGAATTATGCAGT
GCTGCCATAACCATGAGTGATAACACTGCGGCCAACTTACTTCTGACAACGATCGGAGGACCGAAGGAGC
TAACCGCTTTTTTGCACAACATGGGGGATCATGTAACTCGCCTTGATCGTTGGGAACCGGAGCTGAATGA
AGCCATACCAAACGACGAGCGTGACACCACGATGCCTGTAGCAATGGCAACAACGTTGCGCAAACTATTA
ACTGGCGAACTACTTACTCTAGCTTCCCGGCAACAATTAATAGACTGGATGGAGGCGGATAAAGTTGCAG
GACCACTTCTGCGCTCGGCCCTTCCGGCTGGCTGGTTTATTGCTGATAAATCTGGAGCCGGTGAGCGTGG
GTCTCGCGGTATCATTGCAGCACTGGGGCCAGATGGTAAGCCCTCCCGTATCGTAGTTATCTACACGACG
GGGAGTCAGGCAACTATGGATGAACGAAATAGACAGATCGCTGAGATAGGTGCCTCACTGATTAAGCATT
GGTAACTGTCAGACCAAGTTTACTCATATATACTTTAGATTGATTTAAAACTTCATTTTTAATTTAAAAG
GATCTAGGTGAAGATCCTTTTTGATAATCTCATGACCAAAATCCCTTAACGTGAGTTTTCGTTCCACTGA
GCGTCAGACCCCGTAGAAAAGATCAAAGGATCTTCTTGAGATCCTTTTTTTCTGCGCGTAATCTGCTGCT
TGCAAACAAAAAAACCACCGCTACCAGCGGTGGTTTGTTTGCCGGATCAAGAGCTACCAACTCTTTTTCC
GAAGGTAACTGGCTTCAGCAGAGCGCAGATACCAAATACTGTTCTTCTAGTGTAGCCGTAGTTAGGCCAC
CACTTCAAGAACTCTGTAGCACCGCCTACATACCTCGCTCTGCTAATCCTGTTACCAGTGGCTGCTGCCA
GTGGCGATAAGTCGTGTCTTACCGGGTTGGACTCAAGACGATAGTTACCGGATAAGGCGCAGCGGTCGGG
CTGAACGGGGGGTTCGTGCACACAGCCCAGCTTGGAGCGAACGACCTACACCGAACTGAGATACCTACAG
CGTGAGCTATGAGAAAGCGCCACGCTTCCCGAAGGGAGAAAGGCGGACAGGTATCCGGTAAGCGGCAGGG
TCGGAACAGGAGAGCGCACGAGGGAGCTTCCAGGGGGAAACGCCTGGTATCTTTATAGTCCTGTCGGGTT
TCGCCACCTCTGACTTGAGCGTCGATTTTTGTGATGCTCGTCAGGGGGGCGGAGCCTATGGAAAAACGCC
AGCAACGCGGCCTTTTTACGGTTCCTGGCCTTTTGCTGGCCTTTTGCTCACATGTTCTTTCCTGCGTTAT
CCCCTGATTCTGTGGATAACCGTATTACCGCCTTTGAGTGAGCTGATACCGCTCGCCGCAGCCGAACGAC
CGAGCGCAGCGAGTCAGTGAGCGAGGAAGCGGAAGAGCGCCCAATACGCAAACCGCCTCTCCCCGCGCGT
TGGCCGATTCATTAATGCAGCTGGCACGACAGGTTTCCCGACTGGAAAGCGGGCAGTGAGCGCAACGCAA
TTAATGTGAGTTAGCTCACTCATTAGGCACCCCAGGCTTTACACTTTATGCTTCCGGCTCGTATGTTGTG
TGGAATTGTGAGCGGATAACAATTTCACACAGGAAACAGCTATGACCATGATTACGCCAAGCTTACCGCA
TCAGGAAATTGTAAGCGTTAATATTTTGTTAAAATTCGCGTTAAATTTTTGTTAAATCAGCTCATTTTTT
AACCAATAGGCCGAAATCGGCAAAATCCCTTATAAATCAAAAGAATAGACCGAGATAGGGT
[37 nt withheld, positions 8112-8148]
AAAGAACGTGGACTCCAACGTCAAAGG
[49 nt withheld, positions 8176-8224]
T
[91 nt withheld, positions 8226-8316]
G
[124 nt withheld, positions 8318-8441]
CCATTCGC
