>Addgene plasmid #205505 | pDRF1-GW yoTagRFP657-T2A-mtq2 | depositor partial sequence | sequence record 399725 | pDRF1-GW yoTagRFP657-T2A-mtq2 sequence 1923 bps
TTTTTTCTCTCTTTTATACACACATTCAAAAGAAAGAAAAAAAATATACCCCAGCCTCGACTAGTGAATT
CGCGGCCATCACAAGTTTGTACAAAAAAGCAGGCTGCTAGCATGAGCGAATTGATCACAGAAAATATGCA
CATGAAGTTGTATATGGAGGGAACCGTCAATAACCATCATGTCAAATGCACTTCTGAAGGTGAGGGCAAA
CCTTACGAAGGGACCCAAACACAGAGAATTAAGGTAGTAGAAGGGGGTCCACTGCCATTTGCCTTTGACA
TCCTAGCAACATCCTTCATGTACGGTTCCCACACATTCATAAACCACACTCAAGGAATACCAGACTTTTG
GAAGCAGAGTTTTCCAGAAGGTTTTACGTGGGAAAGAGTTACTACTTACGAGGACGGTGGTGTATTAACA
GCCACACAAGATACATCATTACAAGATGGTTGTCTGATCTACAACGTTAAAATCAGAGGTGTTAACTTTC
CTTCAAATGGGCCAGTTATGCAAAAGAAAACTTTAGGCTGGGAGGCCCATACTGAAATGCTTTACCCAGC
AGATGGCGGCTTGGAAGGCAGGACGGCTTTGGCTTTAAAGCTAGTTGGTGGAGGACATTTGATTTGTAAT
TTCAAAACAACTTACAGAAGCAAAAAGCCTGCTAAAAATCTTAAGATGCCAGGAGTGTACTATGTCGATT
ACAGATTGGAACGTATTAAAGAGGCTGATAAGGAAACCTATGTGGAACAACATGAAGTGGCAGTCGCGAG
ATATTGTGATCTTCCTTCTAAACTAGGTCATAAACTCAATTCCGGAGAGGGCAGAGGAAGTCTTCTAACA
TGCGGTGACGTGGAGGAGAATCCCGGCCCTGGGGATCCACCGGTCGCCACCATGGTGAGCAAGGGCGAGG
AGCTGTTCACCGGGGTGGTGCCCATCCTGGTCGAGCTGGACGGCGACGTAAACGGCCACAAGTTCAGCGT
GTCCGGCGAGGGCGAGGGCGATGCCACCTACGGCAAGCTGACCCTGAAGTTCATCTGCACCACCGGCAAG
CTGCCCGTGCCCTGGCCCACCCTCGTGACCACCCTGTCCTGGGGCGTGCAGTGCTTCGCCCGCTACCCCG
ACCACATGAAGCAGCACGACTTCTTCAAGTCCGCCATGCCCGAAGGCTACGTCCAGGAGCGCACCATCTT
CTTCAAGGACGACGGCAACTACAAGACCCGCGCCGAGGTGAAGTTCGAGGGCGACACCCTGGTGAACCGC
ATCGAGCTGAAGGGCATCGACTTCAAGGAGGACGGCAACATCCTGGGGCACAAGCTGGAGTACAACTACT
TTAGCGACAACGTCTATATCACCGCCGACAAGCAGAAGAACGGCATCAAGGCCAACTTCAAGATCCGCCA
CAACATCGAGGACGGCGGCGTGCAGCTCGCCGACCACTACCAGCAGAACACCCCCATCGGCGACGGCCCC
GTGCTGCTGCCCGACAACCACTACCTGAGCACCCAGTCCAAGCTGAGCAAAGACCCCAACGAGAAGCGCG
ATCACATGGTCCTGCTGGAGTTCGTGACCGCCGCCGGGATCACTCTCGGCATGGACGAGCTGTACAAGTA
AAGCGGCCGCACCCAGCTTTCTTGTACAAAGTGGTGTAGTTAATTCATGATGGCCGCTGCAGGTCGACCT
CGAGGGGGGGCCCGGTACCCAATTCGCCCTATAGTGAGTCGTATTACGCGCGGATCCAGCTTTGGACTTC
TTCGCCAGAGGTTTGGTCAAGTCTCCAATCAAGGTTGTCGGCTTGTCTACCTTGCCAGAAATTTACGAAA
AGATGGAAAAGGGTCAAATCGTTGGTAGATACGTTGTTGACACTTCTAAATAAGCGAATTTCTTATGATT
TATGATTTTTATTATTAAATAAGTTTAAAAAAC
